>Addgene plasmid #162266 | 6VYC | addgene full sequence | sequence record 319825 | Addgene NGS Result
AGCTTCGTCATCAGGCTTTATGGGCCAGGAGGGTGGTCAGCTTGATCTTGCCATCCATGGAGGCGGTGAG
GCAGGTCCCACAGTCCATGGCAGTGCTCCAGTCCACGGTGACCACAGGGGCTCGGTGGCCACCTAGGCTC
AAGCAGCTCTCCAGAACCTTCTCATCGCCACCCAGCTTGTAGATGACGCCGCCTGTGGCAGAACATGTCA
GCATGTAATTTCCCTCCGAGTCAAAAGCGAAGAGTCGGCCCCTGGGGACTTGAACCTGCTTGTAGCCGCT
GTATCCAGACAGCACAAAGGGGCCCGTGGCATCTGAGGGGAGGCTGTACTCGGATACCTTGAGGCCACTC
TTGTGGATGTTCCACTGGATGAACTTCCCGTCCTCGCCGATGCTGTACACGGTGTTCTCATCATAGCTGA
ACTCCACAGAGTAGACCTCCCCGTAGTGGGCCCTCCAGCTCATCGCGCACTCATGCTGCTGCATGTCAAA
CAGCCGGATGACGCCATCAGCTGCCCCTGTGACCAGCAGGTTCCCGTTGTGATTGAAGGCTGTACAGTTG
ATAGCAATGGGTTCTGGATCCAGGGAGAACTGGAGCTGCTGCTTCATGGTTTTCGTGTCCCACAGCAGCA
GCCTGCCAGGCACCTGGGAAGTGAGGCTCGGAGCTGCTGCCGAACAGACGAAAGAGGCCCCGTTGGGGCT
GCACGCAAGAGACAGGATTCTGGGCATGTTGTCGTTGATATTGATTTCACAGAGATTCTTCTTGGCTTCC
GTGTCATAGAGACGCACTGTTCCCACACCACTGCCCAGCAAGAGCAGTCTGTCCCGTTTGGTGGCCCATT
CCAAAGACAGCAGCGGTGATTTGGAAATGGAGGATGCTTTGGTCTGCATGATGGGGTTGAAGGACCACAC
TTTGATGACCCCATCTACGTCTAAGCTGGCGACTCTCCTCCCAGAGCAGTCCACTCTGCAGTGCATGATG
GATGAGTGGTGTTCCCCGTACTCCTCCTGTCCCAGCACAATAAAGGGCTGCTCGGGGCCCTGGAAATACA
AGTTTTCTCTGCCGCTGCTGTGATGATGATGATGATGCATGGTTTTCGGACCGAGATCCGCGCCCGATGG
TGGGACGGTATGAATAATCCGGAATATTTATAGGTTTTTTTATTACAAAACTGTTACGAAAACAGTAAAA
TACTTATTTATTTGCGAGATGGTTATCATTTTAATTATCTCCATGATCTATTAATATTCCGGAGTATACG
TAGCCAACCACTAGAACTATAGCTAGAGTCCTGGGCGAACAAACGATGCTCGCCTTCCAGAAAACCGAGG
ATGCGAACCACTTCATCCGGGGTCAGCACCACCGGCAAGCGCCGCGACGGCCGAGGTCTTCCGATCTCCT
GAAGCCAGGGCAGATCCGTGCACAGCACCTTGCCGTAGAAGAACAGCAAGGCCGCCAATGCCTGACGATG
CGTGGAGACCGAAACCTTGCGCTCGTTCGCCAGCCAGGACAGAAATGCCTCGACTTCGCTGCTGCCCAAG
GTTGCCGGGTGACGCACACCGTGGAAACGGATGAAGGCACGAACCCAGTTGACATAAGCCTGTTCGGTTC
GTAAACTGTAATGCAAGTAGCGTATGCGCTCACGCAACTGGTCCAGAACCTTGACCGAACGCAGCGGTGG
TAACGGCGCAGTGGCGGTTTTCATGGCTTGTTATGACTGTTTTTTTGTACAGTCTATGCCTCGGGCATCC
AAGCAGCAAGCGCGTTACGCCGTGGGTCGATGTTTGATGTTATGGAGCAGCAACGATGTTACGCAGCAGG
GCAGTCGCCCTAAAACAAAGTTAGGTGGCTCAAGTATGGGCATCATTCGCACATGTAGGCTCGGCCCTGA
CCAAGTCAAATCCATGCGGGCTGCTCTTGATCTTTTCGGTCGTGAGTTCGGAGACGTAGCCACCTACTCC
CAACATCAGCCGGACTCCGATTACCTCGGGAACTTGCTCCGTAGTAAGACATTCATCGCGCTTGCTGCCT
TCGACCAAGAAGCGGTTGTTGGCGCTCTCGCGGCTTACGTTCTGCCCAAGTTTGAGCAGCCGCGTAGTGA
GATCTATATCTATGATCTCGCAGTCTCCGGCGAGCACCGGAGGCAGGGCATTGCCACCGCGCTCATCAAT
CTGCTCAAGCATGAGGCCAACGCGCTTGGTGCTTATGTGATCTACGTGCAAGCAGATTACGGTGACGATC
CCGCAGTGGCTCTCTATACAAAGTTGGGCATACGGGAAGAAGTGATGCACTTTGATATCGACCCAAGTAC
CGCCACCTAACAATTCGTTCAAGCCGAGATCGGCTTCCCGGCCGCGGAGTTGTTCGGTAAATTGTCACAA
CGCCGCGAATATAGTCTTTACCATGCCCTTGGCCACGCCCCTCTTTAATACGACGGGCAATTTGCACTTC
AGAAAATGAAGAGTTTGCTTTAGCCATAACAAAAGTCCAGTATGCTTTTTCACAGCATAACTGGACTGAT
TTCAGTTTACAACTATTCTGTCTAGTTTAAGACTTTATTGTCATAGTTTAGATCTATTTTGTTCAGTTTA
AGACTTTATTGTCCGCCCACACCCGCTTACGCAGGGCATCCATTTATTACTCAACCGTAACCGATTTTGC
CAGGTTACGCGGCTGGTCTATGCGGTGTGAAATACCGCACAGATGCGTAAGGAGAAAATACCGCATCAGG
CGCTCTTCCGCTTCCTCGCTCACTGACTCGCTGCGCTCGGTCGTTCGGCTGCGGCGAGCGGTATCAGCTC
ACTCAAAGGCGGTAATACGGTTATCCACAGAATCAGGGGATAACGCAGGAAAGAACATGTGAGCAAAAGG
CCAGCAAAAGGCCAGGAACCGTAAAAAGGCCGCGTTGCTGGCGTTTTTCCATAGGCTCCGCCCCCCTGAC
GAGCATCACAAAAATCGACGCTCAAGTCAGAGGTGGCGAAACCCGACAGGACTATAAAGATACCAGGCGT
TTCCCCCTGGAAGCTCCCTCGTGCGCTCTCCTGTTCCGACCCTGCCGCTTACCGGATACCTGTCCGCCTT
TCTCCCTTCGGGAAGCGTGGCGCTTTCTCATAGCTCACGCTGTAGGTATCTCAGTTCGGTGTAGGTCGTT
CGCTCCAAGCTGGGCTGTGTGCACGAACCCCCCGTTCAGCCCGACCGCTGCGCCTTATCCGGTAACTATC
GTCTTGAGTCCAACCCGGTAAGACACGACTTATCGCCACTGGCAGCAGCCACTGGTAACAGGATTAGCAG
AGCGAGGTATGTAGGCGGTGCTACAGAGTTCTTGAAGTGGTGGCCTAACTACGGCTACACTAGAAGAACA
GTATTTGGTATCTGCGCTCTGCTGAAGCCAGTTACCTTCGGAAAAAGAGTTGGTAGCTCTTGATCCGGCA
AACAAACCACCGCTGGTAGCGGTGGTTTTTTTGTTTGCAAGCAGCAGATTACGCGCAGAAAAAAAGGATC
TCAAGAAGATCCTTTGATCTTTTCTACGGGGTCTGACGCTCAGTGGAACGAAAACTCACGTTAAGGGATT
TTGGTCATGAGATTATCAAAAAGGATCTTCACCTAGATCCTTTTAAATTAAAAATGAAGTTTTAAATCAA
TCTAAAGTATATATGAGTAAACTTGGTCTGACAGTTACCAATGCTTAATCAGTGAGGCACCTATCTCAGC
GATCTGTCTATTTCGTTCATCCATAGTTGCCTGACTCCCCGTCGTGTAGATAACTACGATACGGGAGGGC
TTACCATCTGGCCCCAGTGCTGCAATGATACCGCGAGACCCACGCTCACCGGCTCCAGATTTATCAGCAA
TAAACCAGCCAGCCGGAAGGGCCGAGCGCAGAAGTGGTCCTGCAACTTTATCCGCCTCCATCCAGTCTAT
TAATTGTTGCCGGGAAGCTAGAGTAAGTAGTTCGCCAGTTAATAGTTTGCGCAACGTTGTTGCCATTGCT
ACAGGCATCGTGGTGTCACGCTCGTCGTTTGGTATGGCTTCATTCAGCTCCGGTTCCCAACGATCAAGGC
GAGTTACATGATCCCCCATGTTGTGCAAAAAAGCGGTTAGCTCCTTCGGTCCTCCGATCGTTGTCAGAAG
TAAGTTGGCCGCAGTGTTATCACTCATGGTTATGGCAGCACTGCATAATTCTCTTACTGTCATGCCATCC
GTAAGATGCTTTTCTGTGACTGGTGAGTACTCAACCAAGTCATTCTGAGAATAGTGTATGCGGCGACCGA
GTTGCTCTTGCCCGGCGTCAATACGGGATAATACCGCGCCACATAGCAGAACTTTAAAAGTGCTCATCAT
TGGAAAACGTTCTTCGGGGCGAAAACTCTCAAGGATCTTACCGCTGTTGAGATCCAGTTCGATGTAACCC
ACTCGTGCACCCAACTGATCTTCAGCATCTTTTACTTTCACCAGCGTTTCTGGGTGAGCAAAAACAGGAA
GGCAAAATGCCGCAAAAAAGGGAATAAGGGCGACACGGAAATGTTGAATACTCATACTCTTCCTTTTTCA
ATATTATTGAAGCATTTATCAGGGTTATTGTCTCATGAGCGGATACATATTTGAATGTATTTAGAAAAAT
AAACAAATAGGGGTTCCGCGCACATTTCCCCGAAAAGTGCCACCTAAATTGTAAGCGTTAATATTTTGTT
AAAATTCGCGTTAAATTTTTGTTAAATCAGCTCATTTTTTAACCAATAGGCCGAAATCGGCAAAATCCCT
TATAAATCAAAAGAATAGACCGAGATAGGGT
[37 nt withheld, positions 4792-4828]
AAGAACGTGGACTCCAACGTCAAAGG
[49 nt withheld, positions 4855-4903]
T
[91 nt withheld, positions 4905-4995]
G
[124 nt withheld, positions 4997-5120]
CCCATTCGCCATTCAGGCTGCAAATAAGCGTTGATATTCAGTCAATTACAAACATTAATAACGAAGAGAT
GACAGAAAAATTTTCATTCTGTGACAGAGAAAAAGTAGCCGAAGATGACGGTTTGTCACATGGAGTTGGC
AGGATGTTTGATTAAAAACATAACAGGAAGAAAAATGCCCCGCTGTGGGCGGACAAAATAGTTGGGAACT
GGGAGGGGTGGAAATGGAGTTTTTAAGGATTATTTAGGGAAGAGTGACAAAATAGATGGGAACTGGGTGT
AGCGTCGTAAGCTAATACGAAAATTAAAAATGACAAAATAGTTTGGAACTAGATTTCACTTATCTGGTTC
GGATCTCCTAGGCGATATCAGTGATCAGATCCAGACATGATAAGATACATTGATGAGTTTGGACAAACCA
CAACTAGAATGCAGTGAAAAAAATGCTTTATTTGTGAAATTTGTGATGCTATTGCTTTATTTGTAACCAT
TATAAGCTGCAATAAACAAGTTAACAACAACAATTGCATTCATTTTATGTTTCAGGTTCAGGGGGAGGTG
TGGGAGGTTTTTTAAAGCAAGTAAAACCTCTACAAATGTGGTATGGCTGATTATGATCCTCTAGTACTTC
TCGACA
Features (pLannotate 1.2.2; 16 found; start..end, strand, type, name):
     14..1036    -  CDS            WDR91 (fragment): WDR91_HUMAN - Experimental evidence at protein level: Swiss-Prot protein existence level 1. Functions as a negative regulator of the PI3 kinase/PI3K activity associated with endosomal membranes via BECN1, a core subunit of the PI3K complex. By modifying the phosphatidylinositol 3- phosphate/PtdInsP3 content of endosomal membranes may regulate endosome fusion, recycling, sorting and early to late endosome transport (PubMed:26783301). It is for instance, required for the delivery of cargos like BST2/tetherin from early to late endosome and thereby participates indirectly to their degradation by
   1071..1089    -  CDS            capTEV™ (fragment): composite tag for in vivo biotinylation, TEV protease cleavage, and 6xHis tagging
   1146..1237    -  promoter       polyhedrin promoter: polh from Autographa californica; promoter for the baculovirus polyhedrin gene
   1264..1611    +  CDS            YPR2_ECOLX (fragment): Protein predicted: Swiss-Prot protein existence level 4. From Escherichia coli.
   1589..1617    +  promoter       Pc promoter: intI1 (promoter lies within the coding sequence); class 1 integron promoter
   1787..2320    +  CDS            GmR: gentamycin acetyltransferase; aacC1; confers resistance to gentamycin
   2387..2611    +  mobile_element Tn7R: mini-Tn7 element (right end of the Tn7 transposon) Tn7
   2679..2730    +  misc_feature   bom (fragment): basis of mobility region from pBR322
   2916..3504    -  rep_origin     ori: high-copy-number ColE1/pMB1/pBR322/pUC origin of replication
   3675..4535    -  CDS            AmpR: β-lactamase; bla; confers resistance to ampicillin, carbenicillin, and related antibiotics
   4536..4640    -  promoter       AmpR promoter: bla
   4666..5120    -  rep_origin     f1 ori (sequence partly withheld): f1 bacteriophage origin of replication; arrow indicates direction of (+) strand synthesis
   5125..5141    -  CDS            lacZα (fragment): LacZα fragment of β-galactosidase; lacZ fragment
   5304..5469    +  mobile_element Tn7L: mini-Tn7 element (left end of the Tn7 transposon) Tn7
   5498..5632    -  polyA_signal   SV40 poly(A) signal: SV40 polyadenylation signal
   5655..5738    -  CDS            large T antigen (fragment): large T antigen from SV40 (simian virus 40)
