[The description below was written by a language model from this plasmid's Addgene catalogue record and pLannotate feature annotations shown in this document.]
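Description:
6VYC is a baculovirus transfer (donor) plasmid built on the pFBOH-MHL backbone from the Structural Genomics Consortium, a pFastBac-style vector of about 5.8 kb. It carries a 1,023 bp fragment of human WDR91, a WD40-repeat protein annotated as a negative regulator of endosome-associated PI3 kinase activity that influences early-to-late endosome trafficking. The record notes that the insert may not be the full open reading frame, and the feature table likewise annotates it as a fragment, consistent with a domain construct designed for crystallography. The construct name and the alternative names refer to the deposited protein structures associated with it. The insert was introduced by ligation-independent cloning.

Expression is driven by the Autographa californica polyhedrin promoter, a very strong, very late baculoviral promoter used for high-level production in infected insect cells, and transcripts are terminated by an SV40 polyadenylation signal. The coding sequence is fused at its N terminus to a hexahistidine tag followed by a TEV protease site, allowing nickel-affinity purification and subsequent tag removal. The automated annotation labels part of this region as a "capTEV" fragment, which most likely just reflects the TEV site. The expression cassette, together with a gentamicin resistance gene, lies between the Tn7L and Tn7R mini-Tn7 ends, the arrangement used to transpose a cassette into a baculovirus bacmid in E. coli. This yields recombinant viral DNA for insect cell transfection. In bacteria the plasmid itself is maintained at high copy through a ColE1/pUC-type origin with ampicillin selection, and it also carries an f1 origin. Its stated use is protein production for structure determination.
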