Addgene plasmid #162266: 6VYC
Purpose: Baculovirus expression for structure determination; may not be full ORF
Depositing lab: Cheryl Arrowsmith. Depositing organization: University of Toronto.
Backbone
  Vector backbone: pFBOH-MHL
  Backbone manufacturer: SGC (Addgene Plasmid #62304)
  Vector type: Baculovirus Expresssion
Growth in bacteria
  Bacterial resistance: Ampicillin, 100 μg/mL
  Growth temperature: 37°C
  Growth strain: DH5alpha
  Copy number: High Copy
Gene/Insert
  Gene/Insert name: WDR91 (alt names: PDB: 6VYC, 8SHJ, 8T55; PBC019-H10_C244404)
  Species: H. sapiens (human)
  Insert size (bp): 1023
  Entrez Gene: WDR91 (a.k.a. HSPC049, SORF-1, SORF1)
  Promoter: Polyhedrin
  Tag / fusion protein: 6xHis-TEV (N terminal on insert)
  Cloning method: Ligation Independent Cloning
  Sequencing primers: 5′ pFBOH-fwd (5'-CCGGATTATTCATACCGTCCCACCA-3'); 3′ pFBOH-rev (5'-CTGATTATGATCCTCTAGTACTTCT-3')
Terms and licenses: Academic/Nonprofit Terms; Industry Terms: Not Available to Industry
Depositor comments: N-terminal tag AA:MHHHHHHSSGRENLYFQG. SGC Clone ID: WDR91:PBC019-H10:C244404. PDB 6VYC: http://www.thesgc.org/structures/6VYC/ PDB 8SHJ: https://www.rcsb.org/structure/8SHJ/ PDB 8T55: https://www.rcsb.org/structure/8T55/
How to cite: 6VYC was a gift from Cheryl Arrowsmith (Addgene plasmid # 162266 ; http://n2t.net/addgene:162266 ; RRID:Addgene_162266)
