>Addgene plasmid #162266 | 6VYC | depositor partial sequence | sequence record 314549 | Insert sequence
CCCGAGCAGCCCTTTATTGTGCTGGGACAGGAGGAGTACGGGGAACACCACTCATCCATCATGCACTGCA
GAGTGGACTGCTCTGGGAGGAGAGTCGCCAGCTTAGACGTAGATGGGGTCATCAAAGTGTGGTCCTTCAA
CCCCATCATGCAGACCAAAGCATCCTCCATTTCCAAATCACCGCTGCTGTCTTTGGAATGGGCCACCAAA
CGGGACAGACTGCTCTTGCTGGGCAGTGGTGTGGGAACAGTGCGTCTCTATGACACGGAAGCCAAGAAGA
ATCTCTGTGAAATCAATATCAACGACAACATGCCCAGAATCCTGTCTCTTGCGTGCAGCCCCAACGGGGC
CTCTTTCGTCTGTTCGGCAGCAGCTCCGAGCCTCACTTCCCAGGTGCCTGGCAGGCTGCTGCTGTGGGAC
ACGAAAACCATGAAGCAGCAGCTCCAGTTCTCCCTGGATCCAGAACCCATTGCTATCAACTGTACAGCCT
TCAATCACAACGGGAACCTGCTGGTCACAGGGGCAGCTGATGGCGTCATCCGGCTGTTTGACATGCAGCA
GCATGAGTGCGCGATGAGCTGGAGGGCCCACTACGGGGAGGTCTACTCTGTGGAGTTCAGCTATGATGAG
AACACCGTGTACAGCATCGGCGAGGACGGGAAGTTCATCCAGTGGAACATCCACAAGAGTGGCCTCAAGG
TATCCGAGTACAGCCTCCCCTCAGATGCCACGGGCCCCTTTGTGCTGTCTGGATACAGCGGCTACAAGCA
GGTTCAAGTCCCCAGGGGCCGACTCTTCGCTTTTGACTCGGAGGGAAATTACATGCTGACATGTTCTGCC
ACAGGCGGCGTCATCTACAAGCTGGGTGGCGATGAGAAGGTTCTGGAGAGCTGCTTGAGCCTAGGTGGCC
ACCGAGCCCCTGTGGTCACCGTGGACTGGAGCACTGCCATGGACTGTGGGACCTGCCTCACCGCCTCCAT
GGATGGCAAGATCAAGCTGACCACCCTCCTGGCCCATAAAGCC
